>Addgene plasmid #63629 | pQE-WT-KIF-R5-IRH | depositor full sequence | sequence record 106007 | full seq
CTCGAGAAATCATAAAAAATTTATTTGCTTTGTGAGCGGATAACAATTATAATAGATTCAATTGTGAGCG
GATAACAATTTCACACAGAATTCATTAAAGAGGAGAAATTAACTATGAGAGGATCGCATCACCATCACCA
TCACGGATCCAACACGATTAACATCGCTAAGAACGACTTCTCTGACATCGAACTGGCTGCTATCCCGTTC
AACACTCTGGCTGACCATTACGGTGAGCGTTTAGCTCGCGAACAGTTGGCCCTTGAGCATGAGTCTTACG
AGATGGGTGAAGCACGCTTCCGCAAGATGTTTGAGCGTCAACTTAAAGCTGGTGAGGTTGCGGATAACGC
TGCCGCCAAGCCTCTCATCACTACCCTACTCCCTAAGATGATTGCACGCATCAACGACTGGTTTGAGGAA
GTGAAAGCTAAGCGCGGCAAGCGCCCGACAGCCTTCCAGTTCCTGCAAGAAATCAAGCCGGAAGCCGTAG
CGTACATCACCATTAAGACCACTCTGGCTTGCCTAACCAGTGCTGACAATACAACCGTTCAGGCTGTAGC
AAGCGCAATCGGTCGGGCCATTGAGGACGAGGCTCGCTTCGGTCGTATCCGTGACCTTGAAGCTAAGCAC
TTCAAGAAAAACGTTGAGGAACAACTCAACAAGCGCGTAGGGCACGTCTACAAGAAAGCATTTATGCAAG
TTGTCGAGGCTGACATGCTCTCTAAGGGTCTACTCGGTGGCGAGGCGTGGTCTTCGTGGCATAAGGAAGA
CTCTATTCATGTAGGAGTACGCTGCATCGAGATGCTCATTGAGTCAACCGGAATGGTTAGCTTACACCGC
CAAAATGCTGGCGTAGTAGGTCAAGACTCTGAGACTATCGAACTCGCACCTGAATACGCTGAGGCTATCG
CAACCCGTGCAGGTGCGCTGGCTGGCATCTCTCCGATGTTCCAACCTTGCGTAGTTCCTCCTAAGCCGTG
GACTGGCATTACTGGTGGTGGCTATTGGGCTAACGGTCGTCGTCCTCTGGCGCTGGTGCGTACTCACAGT
AAGAAAGCACTGATGCGCTACGAAGACGTTTACATGCCTGAGGTGTACAAAGCGATTAACATTGCGCAAA
ACACCGCATGGAAAATCAACAAGAAAGTCCTAGCGGTCGCCAACGTAATCACCAAGTGGAAGCATTGTCC
GGTCGAGGACATCCCTGCGATTGAGCGTGAAGAACTCCCGATGAAACCGGAAGACATCGACATGAATCCT
GAGGCTCTCACCGCGTGGAAACGTGCTGCCGCTGCTGTGTACCGCAAGGACAAGGCTCGCAAGTCTCGCC
GTATCAGCCTTGAGTTCATGCTTGAGCAAGCCAATAAGTTTGCTAACCATAAGGCCATCTGGTTCCCTTA
CAACATGGACTGGCGCGGTCGTGTTTACGCTGTGTCAATGTTCAACCCGCAAGGTAACGATATGACCAAA
GGACTGCTTACGCTGGCGAAAGGTAAACCAATCGGTAAGGAAGGTTACTACTGGCTGAAAATCCACGGTG
CAAACTGTGCGGGTGTCGATAAGGTTCCGTTCCCTGAGCGCATCAAGTTCATTGAGGAAAACCACGAGAA
CATCATGGCTTGCGCTAAGTCTCCACTGGAGAACACTTGGTGGGCTGAGCAAGATTCTCCGTTCTGCTTC
CTTGCATTCTGCTTTGAGTACGCTGGGGTACAGCACCACGGCCTGAGCTATAACTGCTCCCTTCCGCTGG
CGTTTGACGGGTCTTGCTCTGGCATCCAGCACTTCTCCGCGATGCTCCGAGATGAGGTAGGTGGTCGCGC
GGTTAACTTGCTTCCTAGTGAAACCGTTCAGGACATCTACGGGATTGTTGCTAAGAAAGTCAACGAGATT
CTACAAGCAGACGCAATCAATGGGACCGATAACGAAGTAGTTACCGTGACCGATGAGAACACTGGTGAAA
TCTCTGAGAAAGTCAAGCTGGGCACTAAGGCACTGGCTGGTCAATGGCTGGCTTACGGTGTTACTCGCAG
TGTGACTAAGCGTTCAGTCATGACGCTGGCTTACGGGTCCAAAGAGTTCGGCTTCCGTCAACAAGTGCTG
GAAGATACCATTCAGCCAGCTATTGATTCCGGCAAGGGTCTGATGTTCACTCAGCCGAATCAGGCTGCTG
GATACATGGCTAAGCTGATTTGGGAATCTGTGAGCGTGACGGTGGTAGCTGCGGTTGAAGCAATGAACTG
GCTTAAGTCTGCTGCTAAGCTGCTGGCTGCTGAGGTCAAAGATAAGAAGACTGGAGAGATTCTTCGCAAG
CGTTGCGCTGTGCATTGGGTAACTCCTGATGGTTTCCCTGTGTGGCAGGAATACAAGAAGCCTATTCAGA
CGCGCTTGAACATAATGTTCCTCGGTAGTTTCAACTTACAGCCTACCGTTAACACCAACAAAGATAGCGA
GATTGATGCACGCAAACAGGAGTCTGGTATCGCTCCTAACTTTGTACACAGCCATGACGGTAGCCACCTT
CGTAAGACTGTAGTGTGGGCACACGAGAAGTACGGAATCGAATCTTTTGCACTGATTCACGACTCCTTCG
GTACCATTCCGGCTGACGCTGCGAACCTGTTCAAAGCAGTGCGCGAAACTATGGTTGACACATATGAGTC
TTGTGATGTACTGGCTGATTTCTACGACCAGTTCGCTGACCAGTTGCACGAGTCTCAATTGGACAAAATG
CCAGCACTTCCGGCTAAAGGTAACTTGAACCTCCGTGACATCTTAGAGTCGGACTTCGCGTTCGCGTAAA
AGCTTAATTAGCTGAGCTTGGACTCCTGTTGATAGATCCAGTAATGACCTCAGAACTCCATCTGGATTTG
TTCAGAACGCTCGGTTGCCGCCGGGCGTTTTTTATTGGTGAGAATCCAAGCTAGCTTGGCGAGATTTTCA
GGAGCTAAGGAAGCTAAAATGGAGAAAAAAATCACTGGATATACCACCGTTGATATATCCCAATGGCATC
GTAAAGAACATTTTGAGGCATTTCAGTCAGTTGCTCAATGTACCTATAACCAGACCGTTCAGCTGGATAT
TACGGCCTTTTTAAAGACCGTAAAGAAAAATAAGCACAAGTTTTATCCGGCCTTTATTCACATTCTTGCC
CGCCTGATGAATGCTCATCCGGAATTTCGTATGGCAATGAAAGACGGTGAGCTGGTGATATGGGATAGTG
TTCACCCTTGTTACACCGTTTTCCATGAGCAAACTGAAACGTTTTCATCGCTCTGGAGTGAATACCACGA
CGATTTCCGGCAGTTTCTACACATATATTCGCAAGATGTGGCGTGTTACGGTGAAAACCTGGCCTATTTC
CCTAAAGGGTTTATTGAGAATATGTTTTTCGTCTCAGCCAATCCCTGGGTGAGTTTCACCAGTTTTGATT
TAAACGTGGCCAATATGGACAACTTCTTCGCCCCCGTTTTCACCATGGGCAAATATTATACGCAAGGCGA
CAAGGTGCTGATGCCGCTGGCGATTCAGGTTCATCATGCCGTTTGTGATGGCTTCCATGTCGGCAGAATG
CTTAATGAATTACAACAGTACTGCGATGAGTGGCAGGGCGGGGCGTAATTTTTTTAAGGCAGTTATTGGT
GCCCTTAAACGCCTGGGGTAATGACTCTCTAGCTTGAGGCATCAAATAAAACGAAAGGCTCAGTCGAAAG
ACTGGGCCTTTCGTTTTATCTGTTGTTTGTCGGTGAACGCTCTCCTGAGTAGGACAAATCCGCCCTCTAG
ATTACGTGCAGTCGATGATAAGCTGTCAAACATGAGAATTGTGCCTAATGAGTGAGCTAACTTACATTAA
TTGCGTTGCGCTCACTGCCCGCTTTCCAGTCGGGAAACCTGTCGTGCCAGCTGCATTAATGAATCGGCCA
ACGCGCGGGGAGAGGCGGTTTGCGTATTGGGCGCCAGGGTGGTTTTTCTTTTCACCAGTGAGACGGGCAA
CAGCTGATTGCCCTTCACCGCCTGGCCCTGAGAGAGTTGCAGCAAGCGGTCCACGCTGGTTTGCCCCAGC
AGGCGAAAATCCTGTTTGATGGTGGTTAACGGCGGGATATAACATGAGCTGTCTTCGGTATCGTCGTATC
CCACTACCGAGATATCCGCACCAACGCGCAGCCCGGACTCGGTAATGGCGCGCATTGCGCCCAGCGCCAT
CTGATCGTTGGCAACCAGCATCGCAGTGGGAACGATGCCCTCATTCAGCATTTGCATGGTTTGTTGAAAA
CCGGACATGGCACTCCAGTCGCCTTCCCGTTCCGCTATCGGCTGAATTTGATTGCGAGTGAGATATTTAT
GCCAGCCAGCCAGACGCAGACGCGCCGAGACAGAACTTAATGGGCCCGCTAACAGCGCGATTTGCTGGTG
ACCCAATGCGACCAGATGCTCCACGCCCAGTCGCGTACCGTCTTCATGGGAGAAAATAATACTGTTGATG
GGTGTCTGGTCAGAGACATCAAGAAATAACGCCGGAACATTAGTGCAGGCAGCTTCCACAGCAATGGCAT
CCTGGTCATCCAGCGGATAGTTAATGATCAGCCCACTGACGCGTTGCGCGAGAAGATTGTGCACCGCCGC
TTTACAGGCTTCGACGCCGCTTCGTTCTACCATCGACACCACCACGCTGGCACCCAGTTGATCGGCGCGA
GATTTAATCGCCGCGACAATTTGCGACGGCGCGTGCAGGGCCAGACTGGAGGTGGCAACGCCAATCAGCA
ACGACTGTTTGCCCGCCAGTTGTTGTGCCACGCGGTTGGGAATGTAATTCAGCTCCGCCATCGCCGCTTC
CACTTTTTCCCGCGTTTTCGCAGAAACGTGGCTGGCCTGGTTCACCACGCGGGAAACGGTCTGATAAGAG
ACACCGGCATACTCTGCGACATCGTATAACGTTACTGGTTTCACATTCACCACCCTGAATTGACTCTCTT
CCGGGCGCTATCATGCCATACCGCGAAAGGTTTTGCACCATTCGATGGTGTCGGAATTTCGGGCAGCGTT
GGGTCCTGGCCACGGGTGCGCATGATCTAGAGCTGCCTCGCGCGTTTCGGTGATGACGGTGAAAACCTCT
GACACATGCAGCTCCCGGAGACGGTCACAGCTTGTCTGTAAGCGGATGCCGGGAGCAGACAAGCCCGTCA
GGGCGCGTCAGCGGGTGTTGGCGGGTGTCGGGGCGCAGCCATGACCCAGTCACGTAGCGATAGCGGAGTG
TATACTGGCTTAACTATGCGGCATCAGAGCAGATTGTACTGAGAGTGCACCATATGCGGTGTGAAATACC
GCACAGATGCGTAAGGAGAAAATACCGCATCAGGCGCTCTTCCGCTTCCTCGCTCACTGACTCGCTGCGC
TCGGTCGTTCGGCTGCGGCGAGCGGTATCAGCTCACTCAAAGGCGGTAATACGGTTATCCACAGAATCAG
GGGATAACGCAGGAAAGAACATGTGAGCAAAAGGCCAGCAAAAGGCCAGGAACCGTAAAAAGGCCGCGTT
GCTGGCGTTTTTCCATAGGCTCCGCCCCCCTGACGAGCATCACAAAAATCGACGCTCAAGTCAGAGGTGG
CGAAACCCGACAGGACTATAAAGATACCAGGCGTTTCCCCCTGGAAGCTCCCTCGTGCGCTCTCCTGTTC
CGACCCTGCCGCTTACCGGATACCTGTCCGCCTTTCTCCCTTCGGGAAGCGTGGCGCTTTCTCATAGCTC
ACGCTGTAGGTATCTCAGTTCGGTGTAGGTCGTTCGCTCCAAGCTGGGCTGTGTGCACGAACCCCCCGTT
CAGCCCGACCGCTGCGCCTTATCCGGTAACTATCGTCTTGAGTCCAACCCGGTAAGACACGACTTATCGC
CACTGGCAGCAGCCACTGGTAACAGGATTAGCAGAGCGAGGTATGTAGGCGGTGCTACAGAGTTCTTGAA
GTGGTGGCCTAACTACGGCTACACTAGAAGGACAGTATTTGGTATCTGCGCTCTGCTGAAGCCAGTTACC
TTCGGAAAAAGAGTTGGTAGCTCTTGATCCGGCAAACAAACCACCGCTGGTAGCGGTGGTTTTTTTGTTT
GCAAGCAGCAGATTACGCGCAGAAAAAAAGGATCTCAAGAAGATCCTTTGATCTTTTCTACGGGGTCTGA
CGCTCAGTGGAACGAAAACTCACGTTAAGGGATTTTGGTCATGGCGTTAAGGGATTTTGGTCATGAATTA
ATTCTTAGAAAAACTCATCGAGCATCAAATGAAACTGCAATTTATTCATATCAGGATTATCAATACCATA
TTTTTGAAAAAGCCGTTTCTGTAATGAAGGAGAAAACTCACCGAGGCAGTTCCATAGGATGGCAAGATCC
TGGTATCGGTCTGCGATTCCGACTCGTCCAACATCAATACAACCTATTAATTTCCCCTCGTCAAAAATAA
GGTTATCAAGTGAGAAATCACCATGAGTGACGACTGAATCCGGTGAGAATGGCAAAAGTTTATGCATTTC
TTTCCAGACTTGTTCAACAGGCCAGCCATTACGCTCGTCATCAAAATCACTCGCATCAACCAAACCGTTA
TTCATTCGTGATTGCGCCTGAGCGAGACGAAATACGCGATCGCTGTTAAAAGGACAATTACAAACAGGAA
TCGAATGCAACCGGCGCAGGAACACTGCCAGCGCATCAACAATATTTTCACCTGAATCAGGATATTCTTC
TAATACCTGGAATGCTGTTTTCCCGGGGATCGCAGTGGTGAGTAACCATGCATCATCAGGAGTACGGATA
AAATGCTTGATGGTCGGAAGAGGCATAAATTCCGTCAGCCAGTTTAGTCTGACCATCTCATCTGTAACAT
CATTGGCAACGCTACCTTTGCCATGTTTCAGAAACAACTCTGGCGCATCGGGCTTCCCATACAATCGATA
GATTGTCGCACCTGATTGCCCGACATTATCGCGAGCCCATTTATACCCATATAAATCAGCATCCATGTTG
GAATTTAATCGCGGCCTAGAGCAAGACGTTTCCCGTTGAATATGGCTCATAACACCCCTTGTATTACTGT
TTATGTAAGCAGACAGTTTTATTGTTCATGACCATGACATTAACCTATAAAAATAGGCGTATCACGAGGC
CCTTTCGTCTTCAC
Features (pLannotate 1.2.2; 16 found; start..end, strand, type, name):
     10..54      +  promoter       T5 promoter: bacteriophage T5 promoter for E. coli RNA polymerase, with embedded lac operator
     62..78      +  protein_bind   lac operator: The lac repressor binds to the lac operator to inhibit transcription in E. coli. This inhibition can be relieved by adding lactose or isopropyl-β-D-thiogalactopyranoside (IPTG). lac repressor encoded by lacI
    127..144     +  CDS            7xHis (fragment): 6xHis affinity tag
    151..2796    +  CDS            RPOL_BPT7: Experimental evidence at protein level: Swiss-Prot protein existence level 1. Highly processive DNA-dependent RNA polymerase that catalyzes the transcription of class II and class III viral genes. Recognizes a specific promoter sequence and enters first into an 'abortive phase' where very short transcripts are synthesized and released before proceeding to the processive transcription of long RNA chains. Unwinds the double-stranded DNA to expose the coding strand for templating. Participates in the initiation of viral DNA replication presumably by making primers accessible to the DNA polymerase
   2821..2915    +  terminator     lambda t0 terminator: transcription terminator from phage lambda
   2930..2958    +  promoter       cat promoter (fragment): promoter of the E. coli cat gene encoding chloramphenicol acetyltransferase
   2959..3615    +  CDS            cat: CAT_ECOLX - Experimental evidence at protein level: Swiss-Prot protein existence level 1. This enzyme is an effector of chloramphenicol resistance in bacteria. From Escherichia coli. This protein is used as a marker in many commonly used cloning vectors, such as pACYC184.
   3683..3769    +  terminator     rrnB T1 terminator: Escherichia coli rrnB; transcription terminator T1 from the E. coli rrnB gene
   3792..3809    -  promoter       tet promoter (fragment): E. coli promoter for tetracycline efflux protein gene
   3828..3849    -  protein_bind   CAP binding site: CAP binding activates transcription in the presence of cAMP. E. coli catabolite activator protein
   3862..4944    -  CDS            lacI: lac repressor; lacI; The lac repressor binds to the lac operator to inhibit transcription in E. coli. This inhibition can be relieved by adding lactose or isopropyl-β-D-thiogalactopyranoside (IPTG).
   4945..5022    -  promoter       lacIq promoter: lacI (mutant); In the lacIq allele, a single base change in the promoter boosts expression of the lacI gene about 10-fold.
   5071..5112    +  CDS            rop (fragment): Rop protein, which maintains plasmids at low copy number; rop
   5214..5354    +  misc_feature   bom: basis of mobility region from pBR322
   5540..6128    -  rep_origin     ori: high-copy-number ColE1/pMB1/pBR322/pUC origin of replication
   6235..7050    -  CDS            KanR: aminoglycoside phosphotransferase; aph(3')-Ia; confers resistance to kanamycin in bacteria or G418 (Geneticin®) in eukaryotes
