[The description below was written by a language model from this plasmid's Addgene catalogue record and pLannotate feature annotations shown in this document.]
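Description:
pQE-WT-KIF-R5-IRH is a 7,154-nt bacterial expression plasmid built on a pQE backbone for IPTG-inducible production of a mutant bacteriophage T7 RNA polymerase in E. coli. It replicates from a high-copy ColE1/pMB1-type origin; only a short fragment of rop remains, and a pBR322 bom region lies nearby. Selection is with kanamycin through an aph(3')-Ia KanR gene. The feature table also shows a chloramphenicol acetyltransferase (cat) coding sequence downstream of the expression cassette, preceded by only a fragment of its promoter and followed by the rrnB T1 terminator. The catalogue lists kanamycin alone as the resistance.

The payload is an open reading frame matching T7 RNA polymerase, preceded by an N-terminal polyhistidine tag that permits metal-affinity purification. It is transcribed from the phage T5 promoter, which is recognised by the host RNA polymerase. This promoter carries an embedded lac operator and is followed by a second one, and transcription ends at the lambda t0 terminator. A lacI gene under the stronger lacIq promoter is carried on the same plasmid, so the repressor needed to keep the polymerase off until induction does not depend on the host strain.

The polymerase carries six substitutions: L749I, Q754S, R756N, I761V, H772R and Q786H. The record describes it as the K1F-R5-IRH RNAP mutant, one of a panel of orthogonal T7 RNA polymerase variants obtained by directed evolution for in vivo or in vitro synthetic circuitry. The record does not state which promoter sequence this variant recognises. The construct is suited to expressing and purifying the variant enzyme, or to supplying it in cells to drive a cognate promoter.
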