Addgene plasmid #63629: pQE-WT-KIF-R5-IRH
Purpose: K1F-R5-IRH RNAP mutant
Depositing lab: Andrew Ellington. Depositing organization: University of Texas at Austin. Publication: Directed Evolution of a Panel of Orthogonal T7 RNA Polymerase Variants for in Vivo or in Vitro Synthetic Circuitry. Meyer AJ, Ellefson JW, Ellington AD. ACS Synth Biol. 2014 Oct 7. 10.1021/sb500299c PubMed 25279711.
Backbone
  Vector backbone: pQE
Growth in bacteria
  Bacterial resistance: Kanamycin, 50 μg/mL
  Growth temperature: 37°C
  Growth strain: DH10B
  Copy number: High Copy
Gene/Insert
  Gene/Insert name: KIF-R5-IRH RNAP
  Species: T7 bacteriophage
  Mutation: L749I, Q754S, R756N, I761V, H772R, and Q786H
  GenBank ID: NC_001604.1 NC_001604.1
  Promoter: T5/Lac
  Cloning method: Gibson Cloning
  Sequencing primers: 5′ TTGTGAGCGGATAACAATT
Terms and licenses: Academic/Nonprofit Terms; Industry Terms
How to cite: pQE-WT-KIF-R5-IRH was a gift from Andrew Ellington (Addgene plasmid # 63629 ; http://n2t.net/addgene:63629 ; RRID:Addgene_63629)
