>Addgene plasmid #63629 | pQE-WT-KIF-R5-IRH | addgene partial sequence | sequence record 109467 | pENTR-R 5'-ATGGCTCATAACACCCCTTG-3'
TTGTTCATGACCATGACATTAACCTATAAAAATAGGCGTATCACGAGGCCCTTTCGTCTTCACCTCGAGA
AATCATAAAAAATTTATTTGCTTTGTGAGCGGATAACAATTATAATAGATTCAATTGTGAGCGGATAACA
ATTTCACACAGAATTCATTAAAGAGGAGAAATTAACTATGAGAGGATCGCATCACCATCACCATCACGGA
TCCAACACGATTAACATCGCTAAGAACGACTTCTCTGACATCGAACTGGCTGCTATCCCGTTCAACACTC
TGGCTGACCATTACGGTGAGCGTTTAGCTCGCGAACAGTTGGCCCTTGAGCATGAGTCTTACGAGATGGG
TGAAGCACGCTTCCGCAAGATGTTTGAGCGTCAACTTAAAGCTGGTGAGGTTGCGGATAACGCTGCCGCC
AAGCCTCTCATCACTACCCTACTCCCTAAGATGATTGCACGCATCAACGACTGGTTTGAGGAAGTGAAAG
CTAAGCGCGGCAAGCGCCCGACAGCCTTCCAGTTCCTGCAAGAAATCAAGCCGGAAGCCGTAGCGTACAT
CACCATTAAGACCACTCTGGCTTGCCTAACCAGTGCTGACAATACAACCGTTCAGGCTGTAGCAAGCGCA
ATCGGTCGGGCCATTGAGGACGAGGCTCGCTTCGGTCGTATCCGTGACCTTGAAGCTAAGCACTTCAAGA
AAAACGTTGAGGAACAACTCAACAAGCGCGTAGGGCACGTCTACAAGAAAGCATTTATGCAAGTTGTCGA
GGCTGACATGCTCTCTAAGGGTCTACTCGGTGGCGAGGCGTGGTCTTCGTGGCATAAGGA
