>Addgene plasmid #63629 | pQE-WT-KIF-R5-IRH | addgene partial sequence | sequence record 109609 | T0term-R 5'-GCGGCAACCGAGCGTTC-3'
GATCTATCAACAGGAGTCCAAGCTCAGCTAATTAAGCTTTTACGCGAACGCGAAGTCCGACTCTAAGATG
TCACGGAGGTTCAAGTTACCTTTAGCCGGAAGTGCTGGCATTTTGTCCAATTGAGACTCGTGCAACTGGT
CAGCGAACTGGTCGTAGAAATCAGCCAGTACATCACAAGACTCATATGTGTCAACCATAGTTTCGCGCAC
TGCTTTGAACAGGTTCGCAGCGTCAGCCGGAATGGTACCGAAGGAGTCGTGAATCAGTGCAAAAGATTCG
ATTCCGTACTTCTCGTGTGCCCACACTACAGTCTTACGAAGGTGGCTACCGTCATGGCTGTGTACAAAGT
TAGGAGCGATACCAGACTCCTGTTTGCGTGCATCAATCTCGCTATCTTTGTTGGTGTTAACGGTAGGCTG
TAAGTTGAAACTACCGAGGAACATTATGTTCAAGCGCGTCTGAATAGGCTTCTTGTATTCCTGCCACACA
GGGAAACCATCAGGAGTTACCCAATGCACAGCGCAACGCTTGCGAAGAATCTCTCCAGTCTTCTTATCTT
TGACCTCAGCAGCCAGCAGCTTAGCAGCAGACTTAAGCCAGTTCATTGCTTCAACCGCAGCTACCACCGT
CACGCTCACAGATTCCCAAATCAGCTTAGCCATGTATCCAGCAGCCTGATTCGGCTGAGTGAACATCAGA
CCCTTGCCGGAATCAATAGCTGGCTGAATGGTATCTTCCAGCACTTGTTGACGGAAGCCGAACTCTTTGG
ACCCGTAAGCCAGCGTCATGACTGAACGCTTAGTCACACTGCGAGTAACACCGTAAGCCAGCCATTGACC
AGCCAGTGCCTTAGTGCCCAGCTTGACTTTCTCAGAGATTTCACCAGTGTTCTCATCG
